Addgene plasmid #50489: pTRCHisB-TRF2∆M
Purpose: E. Coli N-term HexHis Tagged Protein Expression Vector
Depositing lab: Jack Griffith. Depositing organization: University of North Carolina at Chapel Hill. Publication: TRF1 and TRF2 differentially modulate Rad51-mediated telomeric and nontelomeric displacement loop formation in vitro. Bower BD, Griffith JD. Biochemistry. 2014 Sep 2;53(34):5485-95. doi: 10.1021/bi5006249. Epub 2014 Aug 21. PubMed 25115914.
Backbone
  Vector backbone: pTrcHisB
  Backbone manufacturer: Life Technologies
  Backbone size w/o insert (bp): 4378
  Total vector size (bp): 5707
  Modifications to backbone: See putative plasmid sequence
  Vector type: Bacterial Expression
Growth in bacteria
  Bacterial resistance: Ampicillin, 100 μg/mL
  Growth temperature: 37°C
  Growth strain: DH10B
  Copy number: High Copy
Gene/Insert
  Gene/Insert name: TRF2 Delta Myb (alt names: TERF2; TRBF2; telomeric repeat binding factor 2)
  Species: H. sapiens (human)
  Mutation: Contains amino acids 3-437
  Entrez Gene: TERF2 (a.k.a. TRBF2, TRF2)
  Promoter: pTrc
  Tag / fusion protein: 6x His (N terminal on backbone); T7 tag (N terminal on backbone); TEV protease site (N terminal on backbone)
  Cloning method: Restriction Enzyme; 5′ cloning site BglII (not destroyed); 3′ cloning site HindIII (not destroyed)
  Sequencing primers: 5′ AAT CTG TGT GGG CAC TCG; 3′ CTT CTG CGT TCT GAT TTA ATC TG
Resource information
  A portion of this plasmid was derived from a plasmid made by: This vector has been modified from those in use by Dr. Gilson and his colleagues.
Terms and licenses: Academic/Nonprofit Terms; Industry Terms: Not Available to Industry
Depositor comments: This set of vectors has been engineered to reintroduce Alanine 434, which is absent in most TRF2 vectors, and to generate TRF2 and TRF2 mutants with identical N-terminal tags.
How to cite: pTRCHisB-TRF2∆M was a gift from Jack Griffith (Addgene plasmid # 50489 ; http://n2t.net/addgene:50489 ; RRID:Addgene_50489)
