[The description below was written by a language model from this plasmid's Addgene catalogue record and pLannotate feature annotations shown in this document.]
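Description:
pTRCHisB-TRF2∆M is a 5,707 bp bacterial expression plasmid built on the pTrcHisB backbone for producing an N-terminally tagged truncation of human TRF2 (TERF2, telomeric repeat binding factor 2) in E. coli. It replicates from a high-copy ColE1/pMB1-type origin, with a pBR322 bom region and only a remnant of rop, and is selected through the β-lactamase (AmpR) gene conferring ampicillin resistance. The plasmid also carries its own lacI gene and promoter, so the lac repressor is supplied in cis.

Expression is driven by the trc promoter, a strong trp/lacUV5 hybrid, followed by a lac operator that keeps transcription repressed until it is induced with IPTG. Downstream lie the rrnG antiterminator and a short minicistron that supplies a ribosome binding site to improve translation of the following reading frame. The coding region opens with a 6xHis tag, the T7 gene 10 leader tag and a TEV protease cleavage site, all contributed by the backbone, allowing metal-affinity purification and subsequent tag removal. The insert, cloned between BglII and HindIII, encodes TRF2 amino acids 3–437, which removes the C-terminal Myb DNA-binding domain (the "∆M" mutant). Transcription ends at the rrnB T1 and T2 terminators, preceded by a 5S rRNA segment.

According to the depositor, this vector belongs to a set engineered to restore alanine 434, which is missing from most TRF2 constructs, and to give wild-type and mutant TRF2 proteins identical N-terminal tags. The associated work used purified proteins to study how TRF1 and TRF2 affect Rad51-mediated displacement loop formation in vitro. The annotated sequence is described as a putative plasmid sequence.
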