Features (pLannotate 1.2.2; 20 found; start..end, strand, type, name):
      3..20      +  promoter       tet promoter (fragment): E. coli promoter for tetracycline efflux protein gene
     16..117     -  CDS            yciV (fragment): RNAAM_ECOLI - Also known as trpH From Escherichia coli (strain K12).
    193..222     +  promoter       trc promoter: strong E. coli promoter; hybrid between the trp and lac UV5 promoters
    230..246     +  protein_bind   lac operator: The lac repressor binds to the lac operator to inhibit transcription in E. coli. This inhibition can be relieved by adding lactose or isopropyl-β-D-thiogalactopyranoside (IPTG). lac repressor encoded by lacI
    263..332     +  misc_feature   rrnG antiterminator: antiterminator from the E. coli rrnG leader region (Berg et al., 1989)
    383..409     +  CDS            minicistron: synthetic cistron containing a ribosome binding site (Shine-Dalgarno sequence), for enhancing the bacterial expression of a downstream cistron (Schoner, 1997) This first cistron should terminate 3 bp upstream of the ATG for the second cistron.
    425..445     +  CDS            capTEV™ (fragment): composite tag for in vivo biotinylation, TEV protease cleavage, and 6xHis tagging
    446..478     +  CDS            T7 tag (gene 10 leader): leader peptide from bacteriophage T7 gene 10 promotes efficient translation in E. coli
    491..508     +  CDS            TEV site (fragment): tobacco etch virus (TEV) protease recognition and cleavage site
    506..1849    +  CDS            TERF2 (fragment): TERF2_HUMAN - Also known as TRBF2, TRF2. Experimental evidence at protein level: Swiss-Prot protein existence level 1. Binds the telomeric double-stranded 5'-TTAGGG-3' repeat and plays a central role in telomere maintenance and protection against end-to-end fusion of chromosomes. In addition to its telomeric DNA- binding role, required to recruit a number of factors and enzymes required for telomere protection, including the shelterin complex, TERF2IP/RAP1 and DCLRE1B/Apollo. Component of the shelterin complex (telosome) that is involved in the regulation of telomere length and protection. She
   1941..2056    +  ncRNA          5S rRNA: Accession: RF00001 - 5S ribosomal RNA
   2060..2146    +  terminator     rrnB T1 terminator: Escherichia coli rrnB; transcription terminator T1 from the E. coli rrnB gene
   2238..2265    +  terminator     rrnB T2 terminator: transcription terminator T2 from the E. coli rrnB gene
   2285..2376    +  promoter       AmpR promoter: bla
   2377..3237    +  CDS            AmpR: β-lactamase; bla; confers resistance to ampicillin, carbenicillin, and related antibiotics
   3408..3996    +  rep_origin     ori: high-copy-number ColE1/pMB1/pBR322/pUC origin of replication
   4182..4322    -  misc_feature   bom: basis of mobility region from pBR322
   4424..4464    -  CDS            rop (fragment): Rop protein, which maintains plasmids at low copy number; rop
   4508..4585    +  promoter       lacI promoter: lacI
   4586..5668    +  CDS            lacI: lac repressor; lacI; The lac repressor binds to the lac operator to inhibit transcription in E. coli. This inhibition can be relieved by adding lactose or isopropyl-β-D-thiogalactopyranoside (IPTG).
>Addgene plasmid #50489 | pTRCHisB-TRF2∆M | depositor full sequence | sequence record 75427 | Putative Plasmid Sequence
GTTTGACAGCTTATCATCGACTGCACGGTGCACCAATGCTTCTGGCGTCAGGCAGCCATCGGAAGCTGTG
GTATGGCTGTGCAGGTCGTAAATCACTGCATAATTCGTGTCGCTCAAGGCGCACTCCCGTTCTGGATAAT
GTTTTTTGCGCCGACATCATAACGGTTCTGGCAAATATTCTGAAATGAGCTGTTGACAATTAATCATCCG
GCTCGTATAATGTGTGGAATTGTGAGCGGATAACAATTTCACACAGGAAACAGCGCCGCTGAGAAAAAGC
GAAGCGGCACTGCTCTTTAACAATTTATCAGACAATCTGTGTGGGCACTCGACCGGAATTATCGATTAAC
TTTATTATTAAAAATTAAAGAGGTATATATTAATGTATCGATTAAATAAGGAGGAATAAACCATGGGGGG
TTCTCATCATCATCATCATCATGGTATGGCTAGCATGACTGGTGGACAGCAAATGGGTCGGGATCTGTAC
GAAAACCTGTATTTTCAGGGCGATCCGAGCTCGAGATCTGCGCGCGATCGATCGGGAGGAGGCGGGAGTA
GCGACGGCAGCGGGCGGGCAGCTGGCAGGCGGGCGTCCCGCAGTAGCGGGCGGGCCCGGCGGGGGCGCCA
CGAGCCGGGGCTGGGGGGCCCGGCGGAGCGCGGCGCGGGGGAGGCACGGCTGGAAGAGGCAGTCAATCGC
TGGGTGCTCAAGTTCTACTTCCACGAGGCGCTGCGGGCCTTTCGGGGTAGCCGGTACGGGGACTTCAGAC
AGATCCGGGACATCATGCAGGCTTTGCTTGTCAGGCCCTTGGGGAAGGAGCACACCGTGTCCCGATTGCT
GCGGGTTATGCAGTGTCTGTCGCGGATTGAAGAAGGGGAAAATTTAGACTGTTCCTTTGATATGGAGGCT
GAGCTCACACCACTGGAATCAGCTATCAATGTGCTGGAGATGATTAAAACGGAATTTACACTGACAGAAG
CAGTGGTCGAATCCAGTAGAAAACTGGTCAAGGAAGCTGCTGTCATTATTTGTATCAAAAACAAAGAATT
TGAAAAGGCTTCAAAAATTTTGAAAAAACATATGTCCAAGGACCCCACAACTCAGAAGCTGAGAAATGAT
CTCCTGAATATTATTCGAGAAAAGAACTTGGCCCATCCTGTTATCCAGAACTTTTCATATGAGACCTTCC
AGCAGAAGATGCTGCGCTTCCTGGAGAGCCACCTGGATGACGCCGAGCCCTACCTCCTCACGATGGCCAA
AAAGGCTTTGAAATCTGAGTCCGCTGCCTCAAGTACAGGGAAGGAAGATAAACAGCCAGCACCAGGGCCT
GTGGAAAAGCCACCCAGAGAACCCGCAAGGCAGCTACGGAATCCTCCAACCACCATTGGAATGATGACTC
TGAAAGCAGCTTTCAAGACTCTGTCTGGTGCACAGGATTCTGAGGCAGCCTTTGCAAAACTGGACCAGAA
GGATCTGGTTCTTCCTACTCAAGCTCTCCCAGCATCACCAGCCCTCAAAAACAAGAGACCCAGAAAAGAT
GAAAACGAAAGTTCAGCCCCGGCTGACGGTGAGGGTGGCTCGGAACTGCAGCCCAAGAACAAGCGCATGA
CAATAAGCAGATTGGTCTTGGAGGAGGACAGCCAGAGTACTGAGCCCAGCGCAGGCCTCAACTCCTCCCA
GGAGGCCGCTTCAGCGCCACCATCCAAGCCCACCGTTCTCAACCAACCCCTCCCTGGAGAGAAGAATCCC
AAAGTACCCAAAGGCAAGTGGAACAGCTCTAATGGGGTTGAAGAAAAGGAGACTTGGGTGGAAGAGGATG
AACTGTTTCAAGTTCAGGCAGCACCAGATTAAAAGCTTGGCTGTTTGGCGGATGAGAGAAGATTTTCAGC
CTGATACAGATTAAATCAGAACGCAGAAGCGGTCTGATAAAACAGAATTTGCCTGGCGGCAGTAGCGCGG
TGGTCCCACCTGACCCCATGCCGAACTCAGAAGTGAAACGCCGTAGCGCCGATGGTAGTGTGGGGTCTCC
CCATGCGAGAGTAGGGAACTGCCAGGCATCAAATAAAACGAAAGGCTCAGTCGAAAGACTGGGCCTTTCG
TTTTATCTGTTGTTTGTCGGTGAACGCTCTCCTGAGTAGGACAAATCCGCCGGGAGCGGATTTGAACGTT
GCGAAGCAACGGCCCGGAGGGTGGCGGGCAGGACGCCCGCCATAAACTGCCAGGCATCAAATTAAGCAGA
AGGCCATCCTGACGGATGGCCTTTTTGCGTTTCTACAAACTCTTTTTGTTTATTTTTCTAAATACATTCA
AATATGTATCCGCTCATGAGACAATAACCCTGATAAATGCTTCAATAATATTGAAAAAGGAAGAGTATGA
GTATTCAACATTTCCGTGTCGCCCTTATTCCCTTTTTTGCGGCATTTTGCCTTCCTGTTTTTGCTCACCC
AGAAACGCTGGTGAAAGTAAAAGATGCTGAAGATCAGTTGGGTGCACGAGTGGGTTACATCGAACTGGAT
CTCAACAGCGGTAAGATCCTTGAGAGTTTTCGCCCCGAAGAACGTTTTCCAATGATGAGCACTTTTAAAG
TTCTGCTATGTGGCGCGGTATTATCCCGTGTTGACGCCGGGCAAGAGCAACTCGGTCGCCGCATACACTA
TTCTCAGAATGACTTGGTTGAGTACTCACCAGTCACAGAAAAGCATCTTACGGATGGCATGACAGTAAGA
GAATTATGCAGTGCTGCCATAACCATGAGTGATAACACTGCGGCCAACTTACTTCTGACAACGATCGGAG
GACCGAAGGAGCTAACCGCTTTTTTGCACAACATGGGGGATCATGTAACTCGCCTTGATCGTTGGGAACC
GGAGCTGAATGAAGCCATACCAAACGACGAGCGTGACACCACGATGCCTGTAGCAATGGCAACAACGTTG
CGCAAACTATTAACTGGCGAACTACTTACTCTAGCTTCCCGGCAACAATTAATAGACTGGATGGAGGCGG
ATAAAGTTGCAGGACCACTTCTGCGCTCGGCCCTTCCGGCTGGCTGGTTTATTGCTGATAAATCTGGAGC
CGGTGAGCGTGGGTCTCGCGGTATCATTGCAGCACTGGGGCCAGATGGTAAGCCCTCCCGTATCGTAGTT
ATCTACACGACGGGGAGTCAGGCAACTATGGATGAACGAAATAGACAGATCGCTGAGATAGGTGCCTCAC
TGATTAAGCATTGGTAACTGTCAGACCAAGTTTACTCATATATACTTTAGATTGATTTAAAACTTCATTT
TTAATTTAAAAGGATCTAGGTGAAGATCCTTTTTGATAATCTCATGACCAAAATCCCTTAACGTGAGTTT
TCGTTCCACTGAGCGTCAGACCCCGTAGAAAAGATCAAAGGATCTTCTTGAGATCCTTTTTTTCTGCGCG
TAATCTGCTGCTTGCAAACAAAAAAACCACCGCTACCAGCGGTGGTTTGTTTGCCGGATCAAGAGCTACC
AACTCTTTTTCCGAAGGTAACTGGCTTCAGCAGAGCGCAGATACCAAATACTGTCCTTCTAGTGTAGCCG
TAGTTAGGCCACCACTTCAAGAACTCTGTAGCACCGCCTACATACCTCGCTCTGCTAATCCTGTTACCAG
TGGCTGCTGCCAGTGGCGATAAGTCGTGTCTTACCGGGTTGGACTCAAGACGATAGTTACCGGATAAGGC
GCAGCGGTCGGGCTGAACGGGGGGTTCGTGCACACAGCCCAGCTTGGAGCGAACGACCTACACCGAACTG
AGATACCTACAGCGTGAGCTATGAGAAAGCGCCACGCTTCCCGAAGGGAGAAAGGCGGACAGGTATCCGG
TAAGCGGCAGGGTCGGAACAGGAGAGCGCACGAGGGAGCTTCCAGGGGGAAACGCCTGGTATCTTTATAG
TCCTGTCGGGTTTCGCCACCTCTGACTTGAGCGTCGATTTTTGTGATGCTCGTCAGGGGGGCGGAGCCTA
TGGAAAAACGCCAGCAACGCGGCCTTTTTACGGTTCCTGGCCTTTTGCTGGCCTTTTGCTCACATGTTCT
TTCCTGCGTTATCCCCTGATTCTGTGGATAACCGTATTACCGCCTTTGAGTGAGCTGATACCGCTCGCCG
CAGCCGAACGACCGAGCGCAGCGAGTCAGTGAGCGAGGAAGCGGAAGAGCGCCTGATGCGGTATTTTCTC
CTTACGCATCTGTGCGGTATTTCACACCGCATATGGTGCACTCTCAGTACAATCTGCTCTGATGCCGCAT
AGTTAAGCCAGTATACACTCCGCTATCGCTACGTGACTGGGTCATGGCTGCGCCCCGACACCCGCCAACA
CCCGCTGACGCGCCCTGACGGGCTTGTCTGCTCCCGGCATCCGCTTACAGACAAGCTGTGACCGTCTCCG
GGAGCTGCATGTGTCAGAGGTTTTCACCGTCATCACCGAAACGCGCGAGGCAGCAGATCAATTCGCGCGC
GAAGGCGAAGCGGCATGCATTTACGTTGACACCATCGAATGGCGCAAAACCTTTCGCGGTATGGCATGAT
AGCGCCCGGAAGAGAGTCAATTCAGGGTGGTGAATGTGAAACCAGTAACGTTATACGATGTCGCAGAGTA
TGCCGGTGTCTCTTATCAGACCGTTTCCCGCGTGGTGAACCAGGCCAGCCACGTTTCTGCGAAAACGCGG
GAAAAAGTGGAAGCGGCGATGGCGGAGCTGAATTACATTCCCAACCGCGTGGCACAACAACTGGCGGGCA
AACAGTCGTTGCTGATTGGCGTTGCCACCTCCAGTCTGGCCCTGCACGCGCCGTCGCAAATTGTCGCGGC
GATTAAATCTCGCGCCGATCAACTGGGTGCCAGCGTGGTGGTGTCGATGGTAGAACGAAGCGGCGTCGAA
GCCTGTAAAGCGGCGGTGCACAATCTTCTCGCGCAACGCGTCAGTGGGCTGATCATTAACTATCCGCTGG
ATGACCAGGATGCCATTGCTGTGGAAGCTGCCTGCACTAATGTTCCGGCGTTATTTCTTGATGTCTCTGA
CCAGACACCCATCAACAGTATTATTTTCTCCCATGAAGACGGTACGCGACTGGGCGTGGAGCATCTGGTC
GCATTGGGTCACCAGCAAATCGCGCTGTTAGCGGGCCCATTAAGTTCTGTCTCGGCGCGTCTGCGTCTGG
CTGGCTGGCATAAATATCTCACTCGCAATCAAATTCAGCCGATAGCGGAACGGGAAGGCGACTGGAGTGC
CATGTCCGGTTTTCAACAAACCATGCAAATGCTGAATGAGGGCATCGTTCCCACTGCGATGCTGGTTGCC
AACGATCAGATGGCGCTGGGCGCAATGCGCGCCATTACCGAGTCCGGGCTGCGCGTTGGTGCGGATATCT
CGGTAGTGGGATACGACGATACCGAAGACAGCTCATGTTATATCCCGCCGTCAACCACCATCAAACAGGA
TTTTCGCCTGCTGGGGCAAACCAGCGTGGACCGCTTGCTGCAACTCTCTCAGGGCCAGGCGGTGAAGGGC
AATCAGCTGTTGCCCGTCTCACTGGTGAAAAGAAAAACCACCCTGGCGCCCAATACGCAAACCGCCTCTC
CCCGCGCGTTGGCCGATTCATTAATGCAGCTGGCACGACAGGTTTCCCGACTGGAAAGCGGGCAGTGAGC
GCAACGCAATTAATGTGAGTTAGCGCGAATTGATCTG
