>Addgene plasmid #50489 | pTRCHisB-TRF2∆M | addgene partial sequence | sequence record 77850 | M13pUC-rev 5'-AGCGGATAACAATTTCACACAGG-3'
GGCACTGCTCTTTAACAATTTATCAGACAATCTGTGTGGGCACTCGACCGGAATTATCGATTAACTTTAT
TATTAAAAATTAAAGAGGTATATATTAATGTATCGATTAAATAAGGAGGAATAAACCATGGGGGGTTCTC
ATCATCATCATCATCATGGTATGGCTAGCATGACTGGTGGACAGCAAATGGGTCGGGATCTGTACGAAAA
CCTGTATTTTCAGGGCGATCCGAGCTCGAGATCTGCGCGCGATCGATCGGGAGGAGGCGGGAGTAGCGAC
GGCAGCGGGCGGGCAGCTGGCAGGCGGGCGTCCCGCAGTAGCGGGCGGGCCCGGCGGGGGCGCCACGAGC
CGGGGCTGGGGGGCCCGGCGGAGCGCGGCGCGGGGGAGGCACGGCTGGAAGAGGCAGTCAATCGCTGGGT
GCTCAAGTTCTACTTCCACGAGGCGCTGCGGGCCTTTCGGGGTAGCCGGTACGGGGACTTCAGACAGATC
CGGGACATCATGCAGGCTTTGCTTGTCAGGCCCTTGGGGAAGGAGCACACCGTGTCCCGATTGCTGCGGG
TTATGCAGTGTCTGTCGCGGATTGAAGAAGGGGAAAATTTAGACTGTTCCTTTGATATGGAGGCTGAGCT
CACACCACTGGAATCAGCTATCAATGTGCTGGAGATGATTAAAACGGAATTTACACTGACAGAAGCAGTG
GTCGAATCCAGTAGAAAACTGGTCAAGGAAGCTGCTGTCATTATTTGTATCAAAAACAAAGAATTTGAAA
AGGCTTCAAAAATTTTGAAAAAACATATGTCCAAGGACCCCACAACTCA
