>Addgene plasmid #50489 | pTRCHisB-TRF2∆M | addgene partial sequence | sequence record 77961 | pTrcHis-rev
CGCCAAACAGCCAAGCTTTTAATCTGGTGCTGCCTGAACTTGAAACAGTTCATCCTCTTCCACCCAAGTC
TCCTTTTCTTCAACCCCATTAGAGCTGTTCCACTTGCCTTTGGGTACTTTGGGATTCTTCTCTCCAGGGA
GGGGTTGGTTGAGAACGGTGGGCTTGGATGGTGGCGCTGAAGCGGCCTCCTGGGAGGAGTTGAGGCCTGC
GCTGGGCTCAGTACTCTGGCTGTCCTCCTCCAAGACCAATCTGCTTATTGTCATGCGCTTGTTCTTGGGC
TGCAGTTCCGAGCCACCCTCACCGTCAGCCGGGGCTGAACTTTCGTTTTCATCTTTTCTGGGTCTCTTGT
TTTTGAGGGCTGGTGATGCTGGGAGAGCTTGAGTAGGAAGAACCAGATCCTTCTGGTCCAGTTTTGCAAA
GGCTGCCTCAGAATCCTGTGCACCAGACAGAGTCTTGAAAGCTGCTTTCAGAGTCATCATTCCAATGGTG
GTTGGAGGATTCCGTAGCTGCCTTGCGGGTTCTCTGGGTGGCTTTTCCACAGGCCCTGGTGCTGGCTGTT
TATCTTCCTTCCCTGTACTTGAGGCAGCGGACTCAGATTTCAAAGCCTTTTTGGCCATCGTGAGGAGGTA
GGGCTCGGCGTCATCCAGGTGGCTCTCCAGGAAGCGCAGCATCTTCTGCTGGAAGGTCTCATATGAAAAG
TTCTGGATAACAGGATGGGCCAAGTTCTTTTCTCGAATAATATTCAGGAGATCATTTCTCAGCTTCTGAG
TTGTGGGGTCCTTGGACATATGTTTTTTCAAAATTTTTGAAGCCTTTTCAAATTCTTTGTTTTTGATACA
AATAATGACAGCAGCTTCCTTGACCAGTTTTCTACTGGATTCGACCACTGCTTCTGTCAGTGTAAATTCC
GTTTTAATCATCTCCAGCACATTGATAGCTGATT
